>Addgene plasmid #215819 | SpCas9-CBE6a | addgene full sequence | sequence record 424821 | Addgene NGS Result
TAGTTATTAATAGTAATCAATTACGGGGTCATTAGTTCATAGCCCATATATGGAGTTCCGCGTTACATAA
CTTACGGTAAATGGCCCGCCTGGCTGACCGCCCAACGACCCCCGCCCATTGACGTCAATAATGACGTATG
TTCCCATAGTAACGCCAATAGGGACTTTCCATTGACGTCAATGGGTGGAGTATTTACGGTAAACTGCCCA
CTTGGCAGTACATCAAGTGTATCATATGCCAAGTACGCCCCCTATTGACGTCAATGACGGTAAATGGCCC
GCCTGGCATTATGCCCAGTACATGACCTTATGGGACTTTCCTACTTGGCAGTACATCTACGTATTAGTCA
TCGCTATTACCATGGTGATGCGGTTTTGGCAGTACATCAATGGGCGTGGATAGCGGTTTGACTCACGGGG
ATTTCCAAGTCTCCACCCCATTGACGTCAATGGGAGTTTGTTTTGGCACCAAAATCAACGGGACTTTCCA
AAATGTCGTAACAACTCCGCCCCATTGACGCAAATGGGCGGTAGGCGTGTACGGTGGGAGGTCTATATAA
GCAGAGCTGGTTTAGTGAACCGTCAGATCCGCTAGAGATCCGCGGCCGCTAATACGACTCACTATAGGGA
GAGCCGCCACCATGAAACGGACAGCCGACGGAAGCGAGTTCGAGTCACCAAAGAAGAAGCGGAAAGTCAG
TTCTGAGGTGGAGTTTTCCCACGAGTACTGGATGAGACATGCCCTGACCCTGGCCAAGAGGGCACGGGAT
GAGGGAGAGGCGCCTGTGGGAGCCGTGCTGGTGCTGAACAATAGAGTGATCGGCGAGGGCTGGATCAGAC
GTATCGGCCTGCACGACCCAACAGCCCATGCCGAAATTATGGCCCTGAGACAGGGCGGCCTGGTCATGCA
GAACCCCAGACTGATTGACGCCACCCTGTACGTGACATTCGAGCCTTGCGTGATGTGCGCCGGCGCCATG
ATCAACTCTAGGATCGGCCGCGTGGTGTTTGGCGTGAGGAACTCAAAAAGAGGCGCCGCAGGCTCCCTGA
TGAACGTGCTGAACTACCCCGGCATGAATCACCGCGTCGAAATTACCGAGGGAATCCTGGCAGATGAATG
TGCCGCCCTGCTGTGCGATTTCTATCGGATGCCTAGACAGGTGTTCAATGCTCAGAAGAAGGCCCAGAGC
TCCATCAACTCTGGCGGATCTAGCGGAGGATCCTCTGGCAGCGAGACACCAGGAACAAGCGAGTCAGCAA
CACCAGAGAGCAGTGGCGGCAGCAGCGGCGGCAGCGACAAGAAGTACAGCATCGGCCTGGCCATCGGCAC
CAACTCTGTGGGCTGGGCCGTGATCACCGACGAGTACAAGGTGCCCAGCAAGAAATTCAAGGTGCTGGGC
AACACCGACCGGCACAGCATCAAGAAGAACCTGATCGGAGCCCTGCTGTTCGACAGCGGCGAAACAGCCG
AGGCCACCCGGCTGAAGAGAACCGCCAGAAGAAGATACACCAGACGGAAGAACCGGATCTGCTATCTGCA
AGAGATCTTCAGCAACGAGATGGCCAAGGTGGACGACAGCTTCTTCCACAGACTGGAAGAGTCCTTCCTG
GTGGAAGAGGATAAGAAGCACGAGCGGCACCCCATCTTCGGCAACATCGTGGACGAGGTGGCCTACCACG
AGAAGTACCCCACCATCTACCACCTGAGAAAGAAACTGGTGGACAGCACCGACAAGGCCGACCTGCGGCT
GATCTATCTGGCCCTGGCCCACATGATCAAGTTCCGGGGCCACTTCCTGATCGAGGGCGACCTGAACCCC
GACAACAGCGACGTGGACAAGCTGTTCATCCAGCTGGTGCAGACCTACAACCAGCTGTTCGAGGAAAACC
CCATCAACGCCAGCGGCGTGGACGCCAAGGCCATCCTGTCTGCCAGACTGAGCAAGAGCAGACGGCTGGA
AAATCTGATCGCCCAGCTGCCCGGCGAGAAGAAGAATGGCCTGTTCGGAAACCTGATTGCCCTGAGCCTG
GGCCTGACCCCCAACTTCAAGAGCAACTTCGACCTGGCCGAGGATGCCAAACTGCAGCTGAGCAAGGACA
CCTACGACGACGACCTGGACAACCTGCTGGCCCAGATCGGCGACCAGTACGCCGACCTGTTTCTGGCCGC
CAAGAACCTGTCCGACGCCATCCTGCTGAGCGACATCCTGAGAGTGAACACCGAGATCACCAAGGCCCCC
CTGAGCGCCTCTATGATCAAGAGATACGACGAGCACCACCAGGACCTGACCCTGCTGAAAGCTCTCGTGC
GGCAGCAGCTGCCTGAGAAGTACAAAGAGATTTTCTTCGACCAGAGCAAGAACGGCTACGCCGGCTACAT
TGACGGCGGAGCCAGCCAGGAAGAGTTCTACAAGTTCATCAAGCCCATCCTGGAAAAGATGGACGGCACC
GAGGAACTGCTCGTGAAGCTGAACAGAGAGGACCTGCTGCGGAAGCAGCGGACCTTCGACAACGGCAGCA
TCCCCCACCAGATCCACCTGGGAGAGCTGCACGCCATTCTGCGGCGGCAGGAAGATTTTTACCCATTCCT
GAAGGACAACCGGGAAAAGATCGAGAAGATCCTGACCTTCCGCATCCCCTACTACGTGGGCCCTCTGGCC
AGGGGAAACAGCAGATTCGCCTGGATGACCAGAAAGAGCGAGGAAACCATCACCCCCTGGAACTTCGAGG
AAGTGGTGGACAAGGGCGCTTCCGCCCAGAGCTTCATCGAGCGGATGACCAACTTCGATAAGAACCTGCC
CAACGAGAAGGTGCTGCCCAAGCACAGCCTGCTGTACGAGTACTTCACCGTGTATAACGAGCTGACCAAA
GTGAAATACGTGACCGAGGGAATGAGAAAGCCCGCCTTCCTGAGCGGCGAGCAGAAAAAGGCCATCGTGG
ACCTGCTGTTCAAGACCAACCGGAAAGTGACCGTGAAGCAGCTGAAAGAGGACTACTTCAAGAAAATCGA
GTGCTTCGACTCCGTGGAAATCTCCGGCGTGGAAGATCGGTTCAACGCCTCCCTGGGCACATACCACGAT
CTGCTGAAAATTATCAAGGACAAGGACTTCCTGGACAATGAGGAAAACGAGGACATTCTGGAAGATATCG
TGCTGACCCTGACACTGTTTGAGGACAGAGAGATGATCGAGGAACGGCTGAAAACCTATGCCCACCTGTT
CGACGACAAAGTGATGAAGCAGCTGAAGCGGCGGAGATACACCGGCTGGGGCAGGCTGAGCCGGAAGCTG
ATCAACGGCATCCGGGACAAGCAGTCCGGCAAGACAATCCTGGATTTCCTGAAGTCCGACGGCTTCGCCA
ACAGAAACTTCATGCAGCTGATCCACGACGACAGCCTGACCTTTAAAGAGGACATCCAGAAAGCCCAGGT
GTCCGGCCAGGGCGATAGCCTGCACGAGCACATTGCCAATCTGGCCGGCAGCCCCGCCATTAAGAAGGGC
ATCCTGCAGACAGTGAAGGTGGTGGACGAGCTCGTGAAAGTGATGGGCCGGCACAAGCCCGAGAACATCG
TGATCGAAATGGCCAGAGAGAACCAGACCACCCAGAAGGGACAGAAGAACAGCCGCGAGAGAATGAAGCG
GATCGAAGAGGGCATCAAAGAGCTGGGCAGCCAGATCCTGAAAGAACACCCCGTGGAAAACACCCAGCTG
CAGAACGAGAAGCTGTACCTGTACTACCTGCAGAATGGGCGGGATATGTACGTGGACCAGGAACTGGACA
TCAACCGGCTGTCCGACTACGATGTGGACCATATCGTGCCTCAGAGCTTTCTGAAGGACGACTCCATCGA
CAACAAGGTGCTGACCAGAAGCGACAAGAACCGGGGCAAGAGCGACAACGTGCCCTCCGAAGAGGTCGTG
AAGAAGATGAAGAACTACTGGCGGCAGCTGCTGAACGCCAAGCTGATTACCCAGAGAAAGTTCGACAATC
TGACCAAGGCCGAGAGAGGCGGCCTGAGCGAACTGGATAAGGCCGGCTTCATCAAGAGACAGCTGGTGGA
AACCCGGCAGATCACAAAGCACGTGGCACAGATCCTGGACTCCCGGATGAACACTAAGTACGACGAGAAT
GACAAGCTGATCCGGGAAGTGAAAGTGATCACCCTGAAGTCCAAGCTGGTGTCCGATTTCCGGAAGGATT
TCCAGTTTTACAAAGTGCGCGAGATCAACAACTACCACCACGCCCACGACGCCTACCTGAACGCCGTCGT
GGGAACCGCCCTGATCAAAAAGTACCCTAAGCTGGAAAGCGAGTTCGTGTACGGCGACTACAAGGTGTAC
GACGTGCGGAAGATGATCGCCAAGAGCGAGCAGGAAATCGGCAAGGCTACCGCCAAGTACTTCTTCTACA
GCAACATCATGAACTTTTTCAAGACCGAGATTACCCTGGCCAACGGCGAGATCCGGAAGCGGCCTCTGAT
CGAGACAAACGGCGAAACCGGGGAGATCGTGTGGGATAAGGGCCGGGATTTTGCCACCGTGCGGAAAGTG
CTGAGCATGCCCCAAGTGAATATCGTGAAAAAGACCGAGGTGCAGACAGGCGGCTTCAGCAAAGAGTCTA
TCCTGCCCAAGAGGAACAGCGATAAGCTGATCGCCAGAAAGAAGGACTGGGACCCTAAGAAGTACGGCGG
CTTCGACAGCCCCACCGTGGCCTATTCTGTGCTGGTGGTGGCCAAAGTGGAAAAGGGCAAGTCCAAGAAA
CTGAAGAGTGTGAAAGAGCTGCTGGGGATCACCATCATGGAAAGAAGCAGCTTCGAGAAGAATCCCATCG
ACTTTCTGGAAGCCAAGGGCTACAAAGAAGTGAAAAAGGACCTGATCATCAAGCTGCCTAAGTACTCCCT
GTTCGAGCTGGAAAACGGCCGGAAGAGAATGCTGGCCTCTGCCGGCGAACTGCAGAAGGGAAACGAACTG
GCCCTGCCCTCCAAATATGTGAACTTCCTGTACCTGGCCAGCCACTATGAGAAGCTGAAGGGCTCCCCCG
AGGATAATGAGCAGAAACAGCTGTTTGTGGAACAGCACAAGCACTACCTGGACGAGATCATCGAGCAGAT
CAGCGAGTTCTCCAAGAGAGTGATCCTGGCCGACGCTAATCTGGACAAAGTGCTGTCCGCCTACAACAAG
CACCGGGATAAGCCCATCAGAGAGCAGGCCGAGAATATCATCCACCTGTTTACCCTGACCAATCTGGGAG
CCCCTGCCGCCTTCAAGTACTTTGACACCACCATCGACCGGAAGAGGTACACCAGCACCAAAGAGGTGCT
GGACGCCACCCTGATCCACCAGAGCATCACCGGCCTGTACGAGACACGGATCGACCTGTCTCAGCTGGGA
GGTGACAGCGGCGGGAGCGGCGGGAGCGGGGGGAGCACTAATCTGAGCGACATCATTGAGAAGGAGACTG
GGAAACAGCTGGTCATTCAGGAGTCCATCCTGATGCTGCCTGAGGAGGTGGAGGAAGTGATCGGCAACAA
GCCAGAGTCTGACATCCTGGTGCACACCGCCTACGACGAGTCCACAGATGAGAATGTGATGCTGCTGACC
TCTGACGCCCCCGAGTATAAGCCTTGGGCCCTGGTCATCCAGGATTCTAACGGCGAGAATAAGATCAAGA
TGCTGAGCGGAGGATCCGGAGGATCTGGAGGCAGCACCAACCTGTCTGACATCATCGAGAAGGAGACAGG
CAAGCAGCTGGTCATCCAGGAGAGCATCCTGATGCTGCCCGAAGAAGTCGAAGAAGTGATCGGAAACAAG
CCTGAGAGCGATATCCTGGTCCATACCGCCTACGACGAGAGTACCGACGAAAATGTGATGCTGCTGACAT
CCGACGCCCCAGAGTATAAGCCCTGGGCTCTGGTCATCCAGGATTCCAACGGAGAGAACAAAATCAAAAT
GCTGTCTGGCGGCTCAAAAAGAACCGCCGACGGCAGCGAATTCGAGCCCAAGAAGAAGAGGAAAGTCTAA
CCGGTCATCATCACCATCACCATTGAGTTTAAACCCGCTGATCAGCCTCGACTGTGCCTTCTAGTTGCCA
GCCATCTGTTGTTTGCCCCTCCCCCGTGCCTTCCTTGACCCTGGAAGGTGCCACTCCCACTGTCCTTTCC
TAATAAAATGAGGAAATTGCATCGCATTGTCTGAGTAGGTGTCATTCTATTCTGGGGGGTGGGGTGGGGC
AGGACAGCAAGGGGGAGGATTGGGAAGACAATAGCAGGCATGCTGGGGATGCGGTGGGCTCTATGGCTTC
TGAGGCGGAAAGAACCAGCTGGGGCTCGATACCGTCGACCTCTAGCTAGAGCTTGGCGTAATCATGGTCA
TAGCTGTTTCCTGTGTGAAATTGTTATCCGCTCACAATTCCACACAACATACGAGCCGGAAGCATAAAGT
GTAAAGCCTAGGGTGCCTAATGAGTGAGCTAACTCACATTAATTGCGTTGCGCTCACTGCCCGCTTTCCA
GTCGGGAAACCTGTCGTGCCAGCTGCATTAATGAATCGGCCAACGCGCGGGGAGAGGCGGTTTGCGTATT
GGGCGCACTTCCGCTTCCTCGCTCACTGACTCGCTGCGCTCGGTCGTTCGGCTGCGGCGAGCGGTATCAG
CTCACTCAAAGGCGGTAATACGGTTATCCACAGAATCAGGGGATAACGCAGGAAAGAACATGTGAGCAAA
AGGCCAGCAAAAGGCCAGGAACCGTAAAAAGGCCGCGTTGCTGGCGTTTTTCCATAGGCTCCGCCCCCCT
GACGAGCATCACAAAAATCGACGCTCAAGTCAGAGGTGGCGAAACCCGACAGGACTATAAAGATACCAGG
CGTTTCCCCCTGGAAGCTCCCTCGTGCGCTCTCCTGTTCCGACCCTGCCGCTTACCGGATACCTGTCCGC
CTTTCTCCCTTCGGGAAGCGTGGCGCTTTCTCATAGCTCACGCTGTAGGTATCTCAGTTCGGTGTAGGTC
GTTCGCTCCAAGCTGGGCTGTGTGCACGAACCCCCCGTTCAGCCCGACCGCTGCGCCTTATCCGGTAACT
ATCGTCTTGAGTCCAACCCGGTAAGACACGACTTATCGCCACTGGCAGCAGCCACTGGTAACAGGATTAG
CAGAGCGAGGTATGTAGGCGGTGCTACAGAGTTCTTGAAGTGGTGGCCTAACTACGGCTACACTAGAAGA
ACAGTATTTGGTATCTGCGCTCTGCTGAAGCCAGTTACCTTCGGAAAAAGAGTTGGTAGCTCTTGATCCG
GCAAACAAACCACCGCTGGTAGCGGTGGTTTTTTTGTTTGCAAGCAGCAGATTACGCGCAGAAAAAAAGG
ATCTCAAGAAGATCCTTTGATCTTTTCTACGGGGTCTGACACTCAGTGGAACGAAAACTCACGTTAAGGG
ATTTTGGTCATGAGATTATCAAAAAGGATCTTCACCTAGATCCTTTTAAATTAAAAATGAAGTTTTAAAT
CAATCTAAAGTATATATGAGTAAACTTGGTCTGACAGTTACCAATGCTTAATCAGTGAGGCACCTATCTC
AGCGATCTGTCTATTTCGTTCATCCATAGTTGCCTGACTCCCCGTCGTGTAGATAACTACGATACGGGAG
GGCTTACCATCTGGCCCCAGTGCTGCAATGATACCGCGGGACCCACGCTCACCGGCTCCAGATTTATCAG
CAATAAACCAGCCAGCCGGAAGGGCCGAGCGCAGAAGTGGTCCTGCAACTTTATCCGCCTCCATCCAGTC
TATTAATTGTTGCCGGGAAGCTAGAGTAAGTAGTTCGCCAGTTAATAGTTTGCGCAACGTTGTTGCCATT
GCTACAGGCATCGTGGTGTCACGCTCGTCGTTTGGTATGGCTTCATTCAGCTCCGGTTCCCAACGATCAA
GGCGAGTTACATGATCCCCCATGTTGTGCAAAAAAGCGGTTAGCTCCTTCGGTCCTCCGATCGTTGTCAG
AAGTAAGTTGGCCGCAGTGTTATCACTCATGGTTATGGCAGCACTGCATAATTCTCTTACTGTCATGCCA
TCCGTAAGATGCTTTTCTGTGACTGGTGAGTACTCAACCAAGTCATTCTGAGAATAGTGTATGCGGCGAC
CGAGTTGCTCTTGCCCGGCGTCAATACGGGATAATACCGCGCCACATAGCAGAACTTTAAAAGTGCTCAT
CATTGGAAAACGTTCTTCGGGGCGAAAACTCTCAAGGATCTTACCGCTGTTGAGATCCAGTTCGATGTAA
CCCACTCGTGCACCCAACTGATCTTCAGCATCTTTTACTTTCACCAGCGTTTCTGGGTGAGCAAAAACAG
GAAGGCAAAATGCCGCAAAAAAGGGAATAAGGGCGACACGGAAATGTTGAATACTCATACTCTTCCTTTT
TCAATATTATTGAAGCATTTATCAGGGTTATTGTCTCATGAGCGGATACATATTTGAATGTATTTAGAAA
AATAAACAAATAGGGGTTCCGCGCACATTTCCCCGAAAAGTGCCACCTGACGTCGACGGATCGGGAGATC
GATCTCCCGATCCCCTAGGGTCGACTCTCAGTACAATCTGCTCTGATGCCGCATAGTTAAGCCAGTATCT
GCTCCCTGCTTGTGTGTTGGAGGTCGCTGAGTAGTGCGCGAGCAAAATTTAAGCTACAACAAGGCAAGGC
TTGACCGACAATTGCATGAAGAATCTGCTTAGGGTTAGGCGTTTTGCGCTGCTTCGCGATGTACGGGCCA
GATATACGCGTTGACATTGATTATTGAC
Features (pLannotate 1.2.2; 18 found; start..end, strand, type, name):
    365..568     +  promoter       CMV promoter: human cytomegalovirus (CMV) immediate early promoter
    610..628     +  promoter       T7 promoter: promoter for bacteriophage T7 RNA polymerase
    702..1193    +  CDS            tadA: TADA_ECOLI - Also known as yfhC. Experimental evidence at protein level: Swiss-Prot protein existence level 1. Catalyzes the deamination of adenosine to inosine at the wobble position 34 of tRNA(Arg2). Essential for cell viability. From Escherichia coli (strain K12).
   1296..2897    +  CDS            dCas9(N): N-terminal portion of catalytically inactive Streptococcus pyogenes dCas9 carrying the D10A mutation (Zetsche et al., 2015)
   2898..5392    +  CDS            Cas9(C) (fragment): C-terminal portion of Streptococcus pyogenes Cas9 (Zetsche et al., 2015)
   5706..5954    +  CDS            UGI: UNGI_BPPB2 - Experimental evidence at protein level: Swiss-Prot protein existence level 1. This protein binds specifically and reversibly to the host uracil-DNA glycosylase, preventing removal of uracil residues from PBS2 DNA by the host uracil-excision repair system. From Bacillus phage PBS2 (Bacteriophage PBS2).
   6072..6296    +  polyA_signal   bGH poly(A) signal: bovine growth hormone polyadenylation signal
   6300..6321    +  promoter       SV40 promoter (fragment): SV40 enhancer and early promoter
   6326..6342    +  misc_feature   MCS (fragment): pBluescript multiple cloning site
   6391..6407    -  protein_bind   lac operator: The lac repressor binds to the lac operator to inhibit transcription in E. coli. This inhibition can be relieved by adding lactose or isopropyl-β-D-thiogalactopyranoside (IPTG). lac repressor encoded by lacI
   6415..6445    -  promoter       lac promoter: promoter for the E. coli lac operon
   6460..6481    -  protein_bind   CAP binding site: CAP binding activates transcription in the presence of cAMP. E. coli catabolite activator protein
   6494..6586    -  CDS            lacI (fragment): lac repressor; lacI; The lac repressor binds to the lac operator to inhibit transcription in E. coli. This inhibition can be relieved by adding lactose or isopropyl-β-D-thiogalactopyranoside (IPTG).
   6769..7357    -  rep_origin     ori: high-copy-number ColE1/pMB1/pBR322/pUC origin of replication
   7528..8388    -  CDS            AmpR: β-lactamase; bla; confers resistance to ampicillin, carbenicillin, and related antibiotics
   8389..8493    -  promoter       AmpR promoter: bla
   8564..8608    -  misc_feature   bom (fragment): basis of mobility region from pBR322
   8763..364     +  enhancer       CMV enhancer (across the origin): human cytomegalovirus immediate early enhancer
