[The description below was written by a language model from this plasmid's Addgene catalogue record and pLannotate feature annotations shown in this document.]
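Description:
SpCas9-CBE6a is an 8,778 bp mammalian expression plasmid built on a pCMV backbone, designed to express the cytosine base editor CBE6a in mammalian cells. It is maintained in E. coli through a high-copy ColE1/pBR322-type origin and selected with ampicillin via the β-lactamase gene and its native promoter. Small remnants of lac regulatory elements, a pBluescript cloning site, an SV40 promoter fragment and the pBR322 bom region are backbone leftovers with no evident role in the payload.

The roughly 5.3 kb insert, CBE6a-SpCas9-2xUGI, is a single fusion open reading frame driven by the CMV immediate early enhancer and promoter and terminated by the bovine growth hormone polyadenylation signal. A T7 promoter lies just upstream of the coding region and could support in vitro transcription. The annotated deaminase domain at the N-terminus matches E. coli TadA, a tRNA adenosine deaminase; together with the associated publication on phage-assisted evolution of cytosine base editors, this indicates a TadA-derived variant evolved to deaminate cytosine. It is followed by Streptococcus pyogenes Cas9, whose N-terminal portion is annotated as carrying the D10A mutation, the change typically used to make a nickase in base editors. Downstream is the uracil glycosylase inhibitor (UGI) from phage PBS2, which blocks excision of the uracil intermediate and so favours C-to-T outcomes. The insert name specifies two UGI copies, although the automated annotation flags only one. No guide RNA cassette or mammalian selection marker is annotated, so a guide would have to be supplied separately for targeted C•G-to-T•A editing experiments.
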