Addgene plasmid #215819: SpCas9-CBE6a
Purpose: Express CBE6a (with SpCas9) in mammalian cells
Depositing lab: David Liu. Depositing organization: Broad Institute. Publication: Phage-assisted evolution of highly active cytosine base editors with enhanced selectivity and minimal sequence context preference. Zhang E, Neugebauer ME, Krasnow NA, Liu DR. Nat Commun. 2024 Feb 24;15(1):1697. doi: 10.1038/s41467-024-45969-7. PubMed 38402281.
Backbone
  Vector backbone: pCMV with a BR322 origin
  Total vector size (bp): 8778
  Vector type: Mammalian Expression
Growth in bacteria
  Bacterial resistance: Ampicillin, 100 μg/mL
  Growth temperature: 37°C
  Growth strain: DH5alpha
  Copy number: High Copy
Gene/Insert
  Gene/Insert name: CBE6a-SpCas9-2xUGI
  Insert size (bp): 5325
  Entrez Gene: cas9 (a.k.a. SD90_RS03825, SD90_03830)
Terms and licenses: Academic/Nonprofit Terms; Industry Terms: Not Available to Industry
How to cite: SpCas9-CBE6a was a gift from David Liu (Addgene plasmid # 215819 ; http://n2t.net/addgene:215819 ; RRID:Addgene_215819)
